>Addgene plasmid #90929 | TUBE1 F6.4 gRNA | addgene full sequence | sequence record 183145 | Addgene NGS Result
TTCTTTCCTGCGTTATCCCCTGATTCTGTGGATAACCGTATTACCGCCTTTGAGTGAGCTGATACCGCTC
GCCGCAGCCGAACGACCGAGCGCAGCGAGTCAGTGAGCGAGGAAGCGGAAGAGCGCCCAATACGCAAACC
GCCTCTCCCCGCGCGTTGGCCGATTCATTAATGCAGCTGGCACGACAGGTTTCCCGACTGGAAAGCGGGC
AGTGAGCGCAACGCAATTAATGTGAGTTAGCTCACTCATTAGGCACCCCAGGCTTTACACTTTATGCTTC
CGGCTCGTATGTTGTGTGGAATTGTGAGCGGATAACAATTTCACACAGGAAACAGCTATGACCATGATTA
CGCCAAGCGCGCAATTAACCCTCACTAAAGGGAACAAAAGCTGGAGCTGCAAGCTTAATGTAGTCTTATG
CAATACTCTTGTAGTCTTGCAACATGGTAACGATGAGTTAGCAACATGCCTTACAAGGAGAGAAAAAGCA
CCGTGCATGCCGATTGGTGGAAGTAAGGTGGTACGATCGTGCCTTATTAGGAAGGCAACAGACGGGTCTG
ACATGGATTGGACGAACCACTGAATTGCCGCATTGCAGAGATATTGTATTTAAGTGCCTAGCTCGATACA
TAAACGGGTCTCTCTGGTTAGACCAGATCTGAGCCTGGGAGCTCTCTGGCTAACTAGGGAACCCACTGCT
TAAGCCTCAATAAAGCTTGCCTTGAGTGCTTCAAGTAGTGTGTGCCCGTCTGTTGTGTGACTCTGGTAAC
TAGAGATCCCTCAGACCCTTTTAGTCAGTGTGGAAAATCTCTAGCAGTGGCGCCCGAACAGGGACTTGAA
AGCGAAAGGGAAACCAGAGGAGCTCTCTCGACGCAGGACTCGGCTTGCTGAAGCGCGCACGGCAAGAGGC
GAGGGGCGGCGACTGGTGAGTACGCCAAAAATTTTGACTAGCGGAGGCTAGAAGGAGAGAGATGGGTGCG
AGAGCGTCAGTATTAAGCGGGGGAGAATTAGATCGCGATGGGAAAAAATTCGGTTAAGGCCAGGGGGAAA
GAAAAAATATAAATTAAAACATATAGTATGGGCAAGCAGGGAGCTAGAACGATTCGCAGTTAATCCTGGC
CTGTTAGAAACATCAGAAGGCTGTAGACAAATACTGGGACAGCTACAACCATCCCTTCAGACAGGATCAG
AAGAACTTAGATCATTATATAATACAGTAGCAACCCTCTATTGTGTGCATCAAAGGATAGAGATAAAAGA
CACCAAGGAAGCTTTAGACAAGATAGAGGAAGAGCAAAACAAAAGTAAGACCACCGCACAGCAAGCGGCC
GCTGATCTTCAGACCTGGAGGAGGAGATATGAGGGACAATTGGAGAAGTGAATTATATAAATATAAAGTA
GTAAAAATTGAACCATTAGGAGTAGCACCCACCAAGGCAAAGAGAAGAGTGGTGCAGAGAGAAAAAAGAG
CAGTGGGAATAGGAGCTTTGTTCCTTGGGTTCTTGGGAGCAGCAGGAAGCACTATGGGCGCAGCGTCAAT
GACGCTGACGGTACAGGCCAGACAATTATTGTCTGGTATAGTGCAGCAGCAGAACAATTTGCTGAGGGCT
ATTGAGGCGCAACAGCATCTGTTGCAACTCACAGTCTGGGGCATCAAGCAGCTCCAGGCAAGAATCCTGG
CTGTGGAAAGATACCTAAAGGATCAACAGCTCCTGGGGATTTGGGGTTGCTCTGGAAAACTCATTTGCAC
CACTGCTGTGCCTTGGAATGCTAGTTGGAGTAATAAATCTCTGGAACAGATTTGGAATCACACGACCTGG
ATGGAGTGGGACAGAGAAATTAACAATTACACAAGCTTAATACACTCCTTAATTGAAGAATCGCAAAACC
AGCAAGAAAAGAATGAACAAGAATTATTGGAATTAGATAAATGGGCAAGTTTGTGGAATTGGTTTAACAT
AACAAATTGGCTGTGGTATATAAAATTATTCATAATGATAGTAGGAGGCTTGGTAGGTTTAAGAATAGTT
TTTGCTGTACTTTCTATAGTGAATAGAGTTAGGCAGGGATATTCACCATTATCGTTTCAGACCCACCTCC
CAACCCCGAGGGGACCCAGAGAGGGCCTATTTCCCATGATTCCTTCATATTTGCATATACGATACAAGGC
TGTTAGAGAGATAATTAGAATTAATTTGACTGTAAACACAAAGATATTAGTACAAAATACGTGACGTAGA
AAGTAATAATTTCTTGGGTAGTTTGCAGTTTTAAAATTATGTTTTAAAATGGACTATCATATGCTTACCG
TAACTTGAAAGTATTTCGATTTCTTGGCTTTATATATCTTGTGGAAAGGACGAAACACCGATCCTCACCA
GAAGGATAAAGTTTAAGAGCTATGCTGGAAACAGCATAGCAAGTTTAAATAAGGCTAGTCCGTTATCAAC
TTGAAAAAGTGGCACCGAGTCGGTGCTTTTTTTGAATTCTAGATCTTGAGACAAATGGCAGTATTCATCC
ACAATTTTAAAAGAAAAGGGGGGATTGGGGGGTACAGTGCAGGGGAAAGAATAGTAGACATAATAGCAAC
AGACATACAAACTAAAGAATTACAAAAACAAATTACAAAAATTCAAAATTTTCGGGTTTATTACAGGGAC
AGCAGAGATCCACTTTGGCGCCGGCTCGAGTGGCTCCGGTGCCCGTCAGTGGGCAGAGCGCACATCGCCC
ACAGTCCCCGAGAAGTTGGGGGGAGGGGTCGGCAATTGAACCGGTGCCTAGAGAAGGTGGCGCGGGGTAA
ACTGGGAAAGTGATGTCGTGTACTGGCTCCGCCTTTTTCCCGAGGGTGGGGGAGAACCGTATATAAGTGC
AGTAGTCGCCGTGAACGTTCTTTTTCGCAACGGGTTTGCCGCCAGAACACAGGTGTCGTGACGCGGGATC
CGCCACCATGACCGAGTACAAGCCCACGGTGCGCCTCGCCACCCGCGACGACGTCCCCAGGGCCGTACGC
ACCCTCGCCGCCGCGTTCGCCGACTACCCCGCCACGCGCCACACCGTCGATCCGGACCGCCACATCGAGC
GGGTCACCGAGCTGCAAGAACTCTTCCTCACGCGCGTCGGGCTCGACATCGGCAAGGTGTGGGTCGCGGA
CGACGGCGCCGCGGTGGCGGTCTGGACCACGCCGGAGAGCGTCGAAGCGGGGGCGGTGTTCGCCGAGATC
GGCCCGCGCATGGCCGAGTTGAGCGGTTCCCGGCTGGCCGCGCAGCAACAGATGGAAGGCCTCCTGGCGC
CGCACCGGCCCAAGGAGCCCGCGTGGTTCCTGGCCACCGTCGGAGTCTCGCCCGACCACCAGGGCAAGGG
TCTGGGCAGCGCCGTCGTGCTCCCCGGAGTGGAGGCGGCCGAGCGCGCCGGGGTGCCCGCCTTCCTGGAG
ACCTCCGCGCCCCGCAACCTCCCCTTCTACGAGCGGCTCGGCTTCACCGTCACCGCCGACGTCGAGGTGC
CCGAAGGACCGCGCACCTGGTGCATGACCCGCAAGCCCGGTGCCTGAACGCGTTAAGTCGACAATCAACC
TCTGGATTACAAAATTTGTGAAAGATTGACTGGTATTCTTAACTATGTTGCTCCTTTTACGCTATGTGGA
TACGCTGCTTTAATGCCTTTGTATCATGCTATTGCTTCCCGTATGGCTTTCATTTTCTCCTCCTTGTATA
AATCCTGGTTGCTGTCTCTTTATGAGGAGTTGTGGCCCGTTGTCAGGCAACGTGGCGTGGTGTGCACTGT
GTTTGCTGACGCAACCCCCACTGGTTGGGGCATTGCCACCACCTGTCAGCTCCTTTCCGGGACTTTCGCT
TTCCCCCTCCCTATTGCCACGGCGGAACTCATCGCCGCCTGCCTTGCCCGCTGCTGGACAGGGGCTCGGC
TGTTGGGCACTGACAATTCCGTGGTGTTGTCGGGGAAATCATCGTCCTTTCCTTGGCTGCTCGCCTGTGT
TGCCACCTGGATTCTGCGCGGGACGTCCTTCTGCTACGTCCCTTCGGCCCTCAATCCAGCGGACCTTCCT
TCCCGCGGCCTGCTGCCGGCTCTGCGGCCTCTTCCGCGTCTTCGCCTTCGCCCTCAGACGAGTCGGATCT
CCCTTTGGGCCGCCTCCCCGCGTCGACTTTAAGACCAATGACTTACAAGGCAGCTGTAGATCTTAGCCAC
TTTTTAAAAGAAAAGGGGGGACTGGAAGGGCTAATTCACTCCCAACGAAGACAAGATCTGCTTTTTGCTT
GTACTGGGTCTCTCTGGTTAGACCAGATCTGAGCCTGGGAGCTCTCTGGCTAACTAGGGAACCCACTGCT
TAAGCCTCAATAAAGCTTGCCTTGAGTGCTTCAAGTAGTGTGTGCCCGTCTGTTGTGTGACTCTGGTAAC
TAGAGATCCCTCAGACCCTTTTAGTCAGTGTGGAAAATCTCTAGCAGTACGTATAGTAGTTCATGTCATC
TTATTATTCAGTATTTATAACTTGCAAAGAAATGAATATCAGAGAGTGAGAGGAACTTGTTTATTGCAGC
TTATAATGGTTACAAATAAAGCAATAGCATCACAAATTTCACAAATAAAGCATTTTTTTCACTGCATTCT
AGTTGTGGTTTGTCCAAACTCATCAATGTATCTTATCATGTCTGGCTCTAGCTATCCCGCCCCTAACTCC
GCCCATCCCGCCCCTAACTCCGCCCAGTTCCGCCCATTCTCCGCCCCATGGCTGACTAATTTTTTTTATT
TATGCAGAGGCCGAGGCCGCCTCGGCCTCTGAGCTATTCCAGAAGTAGTGAGGAGGCTTTTTTGGAGGCC
TAGGGACGTACCCAATTCGCCCTATAGTGAGTCGTATTACGCGCGCTCACTGGCCGTCGTTTTACAACGT
CGTGACTGGGAAAACCCTGGCGTTACCCAACTTAATCGCCTTGCAGCACATCCCCCTTTCGCCAGCTGGC
GTAATAGCGAAGAGGCCCGCACCGATCGCCCTTCCCAACAGTTGCGCAGCCTGAATGGCGAATGGG
[124 nt withheld, positions 5037-5160]
C
[91 nt withheld, positions 5162-5252]
A
[49 nt withheld, positions 5254-5302]
CCTTTGACGTTGGAGTCCACGTTCTTT
[37 nt withheld, positions 5330-5366]
ACCCTATCTCGGTCTATTCTTTTGATTTATAAGGGATTTTGCCGATTTCGGCCTATTGGTTAAAAAATGA
GCTGATTTAACAAAAATTTAACGCGAATTTTAACAAAATATTAACGCTTACAATTTAGGTGGCACTTTTC
GGGGAAATGTGCGCGGAACCCCTATTTGTTTATTTTTCTAAATACATTCAAATATGTATCCGCTCATGAG
ACAATAACCCTGATAAATGCTTCAATAATATTGAAAAAGGAAGAGTATGAGTATTCAACATTTCCGTGTC
GCCCTTATTCCCTTTTTTGCGGCATTTTGCCTTCCTGTTTTTGCTCACCCAGAAACGCTGGTGAAAGTAA
AAGATGCTGAAGATCAGTTGGGTGCACGAGTGGGTTACATCGAACTGGATCTCAACAGCGGTAAGATCCT
TGAGAGTTTTCGCCCCGAAGAACGTTTTCCAATGATGAGCACTTTTAAAGTTCTGCTATGTGGCGCGGTA
TTATCCCGTATTGACGCCGGGCAAGAGCAACTCGGTCGCCGCATACACTATTCTCAGAATGACTTGGTTG
AGTACTCACCAGTCACAGAAAAGCATCTTACGGATGGCATGACAGTAAGAGAATTATGCAGTGCTGCCAT
AACCATGAGTGATAACACTGCGGCCAACTTACTTCTGACAACGATCGGAGGACCGAAGGAGCTAACCGCT
TTTTTGCACAACATGGGGGATCATGTAACTCGCCTTGATCGTTGGGAACCGGAGCTGAATGAAGCCATAC
CAAACGACGAGCGTGACACCACGATGCCTGTAGCAATGGCAACAACGTTGCGCAAACTATTAACTGGCGA
ACTACTTACTCTAGCTTCCCGGCAACAATTAATAGACTGGATGGAGGCGGATAAAGTTGCAGGACCACTT
CTGCGCTCGGCCCTTCCGGCTGGCTGGTTTATTGCTGATAAATCTGGAGCCGGTGAGCGTGGGTCTCGCG
GTATCATTGCAGCACTGGGGCCAGATGGTAAGCCCTCCCGTATCGTAGTTATCTACACGACGGGGAGTCA
GGCAACTATGGATGAACGAAATAGACAGATCGCTGAGATAGGTGCCTCACTGATTAAGCATTGGTAACTG
TCAGACCAAGTTTACTCATATATACTTTAGATTGATTTAAAACTTCATTTTTAATTTAAAAGGATCTAGG
TGAAGATCCTTTTTGATAATCTCATGACCAAAATCCCTTAACGTGAGTTTTCGTTCCACTGAGCGTCAGA
CCCCGTAGAAAAGATCAAAGGATCTTCTTGAGATCCTTTTTTTCTGCGCGTAATCTGCTGCTTGCAAACA
AAAAAACCACCGCTACCAGCGGTGGTTTGTTTGCCGGATCAAGAGCTACCAACTCTTTTTCCGAAGGTAA
CTGGCTTCAGCAGAGCGCAGATACCAAATACTGTTCTTCTAGTGTAGCCGTAGTTAGGCCACCACTTCAA
GAACTCTGTAGCACCGCCTACATACCTCGCTCTGCTAATCCTGTTACCAGTGGCTGCTGCCAGTGGCGAT
AAGTCGTGTCTTACCGGGTTGGACTCAAGACGATAGTTACCGGATAAGGCGCAGCGGTCGGGCTGAACGG
GGGGTTCGTGCACACAGCCCAGCTTGGAGCGAACGACCTACACCGAACTGAGATACCTACAGCGTGAGCT
ATGAGAAAGCGCCACGCTTCCCGAAGGGAGAAAGGCGGACAGGTATCCGGTAAGCGGCAGGGTCGGAACA
GGAGAGCGCACGAGGGAGCTTCCAGGGGGAAACGCCTGGTATCTTTATAGTCCTGTCGGGTTTCGCCACC
TCTGACTTGAGCGTCGATTTTTGTGATGCTCGTCAGGGGGGCGGAGCCTATGGAAAAACGCCAGCAACGC
GGCCTTTTTACGGTTCCTGGCCTTTTGCTGGCCTTTTGCTCACATG
Features (pLannotate 1.2.2; 28 found; start..end, strand, type, name):
      1..121     +  rep_origin     RSF ori (fragment): Plasmids containing the RSF 1030 origin of replication can be propagated in E. coli cells that contain additional plasmids with compatible origins.
    123..215     +  CDS            lacI (fragment): lac repressor; lacI; The lac repressor binds to the lac operator to inhibit transcription in E. coli. This inhibition can be relieved by adding lactose or isopropyl-β-D-thiogalactopyranoside (IPTG).
    228..249     +  protein_bind   CAP binding site: CAP binding activates transcription in the presence of cAMP. E. coli catabolite activator protein
    264..294     +  promoter       lac promoter: promoter for the E. coli lac operon
    302..318     +  protein_bind   lac operator: The lac repressor binds to the lac operator to inhibit transcription in E. coli. This inhibition can be relieved by adding lactose or isopropyl-β-D-thiogalactopyranoside (IPTG). lac repressor encoded by lacI
    363..381     +  promoter       T3 promoter: promoter for bacteriophage T3 RNA polymerase
    409..635     +  promoter       RSV promoter: Rous sarcoma virus enhancer/promoter
    636..816     +  LTR            5' LTR (truncated): truncated 5' long terminal repeat (LTR) from HIV-1
    863..988     +  misc_feature   HIV-1 Ψ: packaging signal of human immunodeficiency virus type 1
    972..1335    +  CDS            HIV-1 gag (fragment): gag protein from human immunodeficiency virus 1; gag
   1481..1714    +  misc_feature   RRE: The Rev response element (RRE) of HIV-1 allows for Rev-dependent mRNA export from the nucleus to the cytoplasm.
   2091..2117    +  CDS            Rev (fragment): human immunodeficiency virus 1 (HIV-1) Rev protein; rev; enhances nuclear export of unspliced and incompletely spliced viral mRNAs
   2121..2361    +  promoter       U6 promoter: RNA polymerase III promoter for human U6 snRNA
   2409..2476    +  misc_RNA       tracrRNA (fragment): trans-activating CRISPR RNA for the Streptococcus pyogenes CRISPR/Cas9 system
   2525..2642    +  misc_feature   cPPT/CTS: central polypurine tract and central termination sequence of HIV-1
   2711..2922    +  promoter       EF-1α core promoter: core promoter for human elongation factor EF-1α
   2948..3547    +  CDS            PuroR (fragment): puromycin N-acetyltransferase; pac from Streptomyces; confers resistance to puromycin
   3563..4151    +  misc_feature   WPRE: woodchuck hepatitis virus posttranscriptional regulatory element
   4202..4221    +  misc_feature   cPPT/CTS (fragment): central polypurine tract and central termination sequence of HIV-1
   4223..4456    +  LTR            3' LTR (ΔU3): self-inactivating 3' long terminal repeat (LTR) from HIV-1
   4534..4655    +  polyA_signal   SV40 poly(A) signal: SV40 polyadenylation signal
   4695..4830    +  rep_origin     SV40 ori: SV40 origin of replication
   4851..4869    -  promoter       T7 promoter: promoter for bacteriophage T7 RNA polymerase
   4877..5032    +  CDS            lacZα (fragment): LacZα fragment of β-galactosidase; lacZ fragment
   5037..5465    +  rep_origin     f1 ori (sequence partly withheld): f1 bacteriophage origin of replication; arrow indicates direction of (+) strand synthesis
   5518..5622    +  promoter       AmpR promoter: bla
   5623..6483    +  CDS            AmpR: β-lactamase; bla; confers resistance to ampicillin, carbenicillin, and related antibiotics
   6654..7242    +  rep_origin     ori: high-copy-number ColE1/pMB1/pBR322/pUC origin of replication
