[The description below was written by a language model from this plasmid's Addgene catalogue record and pLannotate feature annotations shown in this document.]
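Description:
TUBE1 F6.4 gRNA is a third-generation lentiviral CRISPR plasmid built on the pLenti-sgRNA backbone. It expresses a single guide RNA against human TUBE1, the epsilon-tubulin gene. It is propagated in E. coli through a high-copy ColE1/pUC-type origin with ampicillin selection (AmpR under its own bla promoter), and it also carries an f1 origin and remnants of lac/lacZα cloning-vector sequence. The catalogue lists a backbone size of 9,151 bp without insert, whereas the annotated full sequence is 7,302 nt. This is consistent with loss of a stuffer fragment when the guide oligos were ligated between the two BsmBI sites, which were destroyed during cloning, although the record does not state this explicitly.

The viral portion has an RSV promoter fused to a truncated HIV-1 5' LTR, which makes genomic RNA transcription Tat-independent. This is followed by the Ψ packaging signal with a gag fragment, the RRE for Rev-dependent nuclear export, and a cPPT/CTS. The unit ends with a WPRE and a self-inactivating ΔU3 3' LTR, with an SV40 poly(A) signal and SV40 origin downstream. Within this unit, a human U6 RNA polymerase III promoter drives the TUBE1 spacer fused to the S. pyogenes sgRNA scaffold (annotated as a tracrRNA fragment). A separate EF-1α core promoter drives puromycin N-acetyltransferase for selecting transduced mammalian cells. No Cas9 is annotated, so the nuclease must be supplied separately, for example by a Cas9-expressing cell line. The plasmid belongs to a guide series made for a large-scale analysis of cell-cycle gene knockouts in human cells and is used to generate TUBE1 knockouts.
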