Addgene plasmid #90929: TUBE1 F6.4 gRNA
Purpose: 3rd generation lentiviral gRNA plasmid targeting human TUBE1
Depositing lab: Iain Cheeseman. Depositing organization: Whitehead Institute for Biomedical Research. Publication: Large-Scale Analysis of CRISPR/Cas9 Cell-Cycle Knockouts Reveals the Diversity of p53-Dependent Responses to Cell-Cycle Defects. McKinley KL, Cheeseman IM. Dev Cell. 2017 Feb 27;40(4):405-420.e2. doi: 10.1016/j.devcel.2017.01.012. Epub 2017 Feb 16. PubMed 28216383.
Backbone
  Vector backbone: pLenti-sgRNA
  Backbone manufacturer: Eric Lander & David Sabatini labs (Addgene plasmid #71409)
  Backbone size w/o insert (bp): 9151
  Vector type: Lentiviral, CRISPR
  Selectable markers: Puromycin
Growth in bacteria
  Bacterial resistance: Ampicillin, 100 μg/mL
  Growth temperature: 37°C
  Growth strain: NEB Stable
  Copy number: Unknown
Gene/Insert
  Gene/Insert name: TUBE1 (Guide Designation F6.4) (alt name: pKMKO series)
  gRNA/shRNA sequence: CACCgATCCTCACCAGAAGGATAAA
  Species: H. sapiens (human)
  Promoter: U6
  Cloning method: Restriction Enzyme; 5′ cloning site BsmBI (destroyed during cloning); 3′ cloning site BsmBI (destroyed during cloning)
  Sequencing primers: 5′ hU6-F (5'-GAGGGCCTATTTCCCATGATT-3'); 3′ EF1a-R (5'-CACGGCGACTACTGCACTTA-3')
Terms and licenses: Academic/Nonprofit Terms; Industry Terms: Not Available to Industry
Depositor comments: Please note that gRNA target sequence listed is not strictly the 20nt spacer sequence, but also contains the 5' BsmBI overhang. For more information about knockout human cell lines generated using this plasmid, please see http://cellcycleknockouts.wi.mit.edu/ .
How to cite: TUBE1 F6.4 gRNA was a gift from Iain Cheeseman (Addgene plasmid # 90929 ; http://n2t.net/addgene:90929 ; RRID:Addgene_90929)
